Addgene plasmid #43036: I-CAGC
Depositing lab: Chad Cowan & Kiran Musunuru. Depositing organization: Harvard University. Publication: A TALEN Genome-Editing System for Generating Human Stem Cell-Based Disease Models. Ding Q, Lee YK, Schaefer EA, Peters DT, Veres A, Kim K, Kuperwasser N, Motola DL, Meissner TB, Hendriks WT, Trevisan M, Gupta RM, Moisan A, Banks E, Friesen M, Schinzel RT, Xia F, Tang A, Xia Y, Figueroa E, Wann A, Ahfeldt T, Daheron L, Zhang F, Rubin LL, Peng LF, Chung RT, Musunuru K, Cowan CA. Cell Stem Cell. 2012 Dec 12. pii: S1934-5909(12)00645-5. doi: 10.1016/j.stem.2012.11.011. PubMed 23246482.
Backbone
  Vector backbone: pCRII-TOPO
  Backbone manufacturer: Invitrogen
  Backbone size w/o insert (bp): 3973
  Vector type: Bacterial Cloning
Growth in bacteria
  Bacterial resistance: Ampicillin and Kanamycin, 100 & 50 μg/mL
  Growth temperature: 37°C
  Growth strain: Top10
  Copy number: High Copy
Gene/Insert
  Gene/Insert name: I-CAGC
  Species: Synthetic
  Insert size (bp): 424
  Cloning method: TOPO Cloning
  Sequencing primers: 5′ T7; 3′ M13-rev
Terms and licenses: Academic/Nonprofit Terms; Industry Terms: Not Available to Industry
How to cite: I-CAGC was a gift from Chad Cowan & Kiran Musunuru (Addgene plasmid # 43036 ; http://n2t.net/addgene:43036 ; RRID:Addgene_43036)
