[The description below was written by a language model from this plasmid's Addgene catalogue record.]
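Description:
I-CAGC is a bacterial cloning plasmid built on the commercial pCRII-TOPO backbone (about 4 kb without insert), carrying a 424 bp synthetic insert introduced by TOPO cloning. It is a high-copy plasmid propagated in E. coli, and it carries both ampicillin and kanamycin resistance markers, as is standard for this backbone. The vector is intended for storage and amplification of a DNA fragment rather than for expression in eukaryotic cells. The record lists no mammalian promoter, reporter or tag. The insert is flanked by the backbone's T7 and M13 reverse priming sites, which are the sites recorded for sequence verification.

The record describes the insert only by its name and as synthetic, so its exact composition is not stated. The plasmid was deposited in connection with a TALEN genome-editing system developed for generating human stem cell-based disease models. In that context, the name and the insert size are consistent with a pre-assembled block of four TALE repeat modules recognising the bases C, A, G and C, with the "I" prefix plausibly marking its position in an ordered assembly scheme. This reading is an inference from the name and the associated publication, not something the catalogue fields state. On that reading, the plasmid would be one member of a library of multimer building blocks that are excised or amplified and joined in order to build custom TALE DNA-binding arrays, which are then fused to a nuclease domain in a separate expression vector. No feature table was supplied, so the internal organisation of the insert and any flanking restriction sites used for assembly cannot be described from the record.
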