>Addgene plasmid #43036 | I-CAGC | depositor partial sequence | sequence record 58301 | I-CAGC sequence 424 bps
CGTCTCCTGACCCCAGAGCAGGTCGTGGCGATCGCAAGCCACGACGGAGGAAAGCAAGCCTTGGAAACAG
TACAGAGGCTGTTGCCTGTGCTGTGCCAAGCGCACGGACTCACCCCAGAGCAGGTCGTGGCAATCGCCTC
CAACATTGGCGGGAAACAGGCACTCGAGACTGTCCAGCGCCTGCTTCCCGTGCTGTGCCAAGCGCACGGC
CTCACCCCAGAGCAGGTCGTGGCAATCGCGAGCAATAACGGCGGAAAACAGGCTTTGGAAACGGTGCAGA
GGCTCCTTCCAGTGCTGTGCCAAGCGCACGGATTAACCCCAGAGCAGGTCGTGGCGATCGCAAGCCACGA
CGGAGGAAAGCAAGCCTTGGAAACAGTACAGAGGCTGTTGCCTGTGCTGTGCCAAGCGCACGGCTTAAGA
GACG
