>Addgene plasmid #43036 | I-CAGC | addgene partial sequence | sequence record 59926 | M13-F20 5'-TGTAAAACGACGGCCAGT-3'
CTATAGGGCGAATTGGGCCCTCTAGATGCATGCTCGAGCGGCCGCCAGTGTGATGGATATCTGCAGAATT
CGCCCTTATATAGATGCCGTCCTAGCGCGTCTCCTGACCCCAGAGCAGGTCGTGGCGATCGCAAGCCACG
ACGGAGGAAAGCAAGCCTTGGAAACAGTACAGAGGCTGTTGCCTGTGCTGTGCCAAGCGCACGGACTCAC
CCCAGAGCAGGTCGTGGCAATCGCCTCCAACATTGGCGGGAAACAGGCACTCGAGACTGTCCAGCGCCTG
CTTCCCGTGCTGTGCCAAGCGCACGGCCTCACCCCAGAGCAGGTCGTGGCAATCGCGAGCAATAACGGCG
GAAAACAGGCTTTGGAAACGGTGCAGAGGCTCCTTCCAGTGCTGTGCCAAGCGCACGGATTAACCCCAGA
GCAGGTCGTGGCGATCGCAAGCCACGACGGAGGAAAGCAAGCCTTGGAAACAGTACAGAGGCTGTTGCCT
GTGCTGTGCCAAGCGCACGGCTTAAGAGACGTGGGCACAGGAAAGATACTTAAGGGCGAATTCCAGCACA
CTGGCGGCCGTTACTAGTGGATCCGAGCTCGGTACCAAGCTTGATGCATAGCTTGAGTATTCTATAGTGT
CACCTAAATAGCTTGGCGTAATCATGGTCATAGCTGTTTCCTGTGTGAAATTGTTATCCGCTCACAATTC
CACACAACATACGAGCCGGAAGCATAAAGTGTAAAGCCTGGGGTGCCTAATGAGTGAGCTAACTCACATT
AATTGCGTTGCGCTCACTGCCCGCTTTCCAGTCGGGAAACCTGTCGTGCCAGCTGCATTAATGAATCGGC
CAACGCGCGGGGAGAGGCGGTTTGCGTATTGGGCGCTCTTCCGCTTCCT
